Addgene plasmid #153535: AAV-Syn-Jaws-KGC-tdTomato-ER2
Purpose: AAV-mediated expression of Jaws-KGC-tdTomato-ER2 under the Syn promoter.
Depositing lab: Edward Boyden. Depositing organization: Massachusetts Institute of Technology. Publication: Noninvasive optical inhibition with a red-shifted microbial rhodopsin. Chuong AS, Miri ML, Busskamp V, Matthews GA, Acker LC, Sorensen AT, Young A, Klapoetke NC, Henninger MA, Kodandaramaiah SB, Ogawa M, Ramanlal SB, Bandler RC, Allen BD, Forest CR, Chow BY, Han X, Lin Y, Tye KM, Roska B, Cardin JA, Boyden ES. Nat Neurosci. 2014 Aug;17(8):1123-9. doi: 10.1038/nn.3752. Epub 2014 Jul 6. PubMed 24997763.
Backbone
  Vector backbone: pAAV-Syn
  Backbone size w/o insert (bp): 4193
  Total vector size (bp): 6557
  Vector type: Mammalian Expression, AAV
Growth in bacteria
  Bacterial resistance: Ampicillin, 100 μg/mL
  Growth temperature: 37°C
  Growth strain: NEB Stable
  Growth instructions: Can use DH5alpha at 37°C or Stbl3 at 30°C. Carbenicillin is preferred over ampicillin. In DH5alpha this plasmid may act more like a high copy plasmid, although in Stbl3 it may act more like a low copy plasmid.
  Copy number: High Copy
Gene/Insert
  Gene/Insert name: Jaws-KGC-tdTomato-ER2 (alt names: Jaws; Jaws-KGC-tdTomato-ER2; Halo57)
  Species: Haloarcula salinarum (stain Shark)
  Insert size (bp): 2364
  Mutation: K200R W214F
  GenBank ID: KM000926.1
  Promoter: Syn
  Tag / fusion protein: KGC (C terminal on insert); tdTomato (C terminal on insert); ER2 (C terminal on insert)
  Cloning method: Restriction Enzyme; 5′ cloning site BamHI (not destroyed); 3′ cloning site EcoRI (not destroyed)
  Sequencing primers: 5′ gcacgggcgcgaccatctgc; 3′ TAGCGTAAAAGGAGCAACATAG
Terms and licenses: Academic/Nonprofit Terms; Industry Terms: Not Available to Industry
Depositor comments: The plasmid is fully sequenced in the coding sequence regions (opsin-fluorophore and important flanking regions). Multiple digestions were done to verify the vector structure. The construct and the virus were both tested in vitro.
How to cite: AAV-Syn-Jaws-KGC-tdTomato-ER2 was a gift from Edward Boyden (Addgene plasmid # 153535 ; http://n2t.net/addgene:153535 ; RRID:Addgene_153535)
