[The description below was written by a language model from this plasmid's Addgene catalogue record and pLannotate feature annotations shown in this document.]
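Description:
AAV-Syn-Jaws-KGC-tdTomato-ER2 is a 6,557 bp AAV transfer plasmid built on the pAAV-Syn backbone, intended for packaging into recombinant adeno-associated virus and for neuron-targeted expression in mammalian cells. It is propagated in E. coli through a high-copy ColE1/pUC-type origin with ampicillin (β-lactamase) selection, and it also carries an f1 phage origin. The expression cassette is flanked by AAV2 inverted terminal repeats, which are the cis elements needed for replication and encapsidation of the vector genome. The annotation detects the downstream ITR in full but only short fragments of the upstream one. This may reflect the difficulty of sequencing and annotating these structured repeats, though the record does not resolve the point. Recombination-deficient bacterial strains are suggested for growth, consistent with the known instability of ITRs.

The payload, cloned between BamHI and EcoRI sites, is driven by the human synapsin I promoter, which restricts expression to neurons. It encodes Jaws, a red-shifted light-driven chloride pump derived from the Halo57 cruxhalorhodopsin of the "Shark" strain haloarchaeon and carrying the K200R and W214F mutations. The opsin is fused at its C terminus to KGC, a short segment from the Kir2.1 (KCNJ2) potassium channel annotated downstream of the opsin, followed by tdTomato as a red-orange fluorescent marker, and then the ER2 tag. ER2 is too short to appear as a separate feature in the table. In opsin constructs, Kir2.1-derived signals of this kind are generally used to improve export from the endoplasmic reticulum and delivery to the plasma membrane. A WPRE enhances transcript stability and expression, and a bovine growth hormone polyadenylation signal terminates the message. The construct is used for optogenetic silencing of neurons with red light, with tdTomato reporting which cells express the pump.
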