Features (pLannotate 1.2.2; 16 found; start..end, strand, type, name):
     12..39      +  repeat_region  AAV2 ITR (fragment): inverted terminal repeat of adeno-associated virus serotype 2 inverted
     68..95      +  repeat_region  AAV2 ITR (fragment): inverted terminal repeat of adeno-associated virus serotype 2 inverted
    164..611     +  promoter       hSyn promoter: human synapsin I promoter; confers neuron-specific expression (Kügler et al., 2003)
    629..1456    +  CDS            hop: BACH_HALHS - Experimental evidence at protein level: Swiss-Prot protein existence level 1. Light-driven anion pump. From Halobacterium halobium (strain shark).
   1469..1528    +  CDS            KCNJ2 (fragment): KCNJ2_HUMAN - Also known as IRK1. Experimental evidence at protein level: Swiss-Prot protein existence level 1. Probably participates in establishing action potential waveform and excitability of neuronal and muscle tissues. Inward rectifier potassium channels are characterized by a greater tendency to allow potassium to flow into the cell rather than out of it. Their voltage dependence is regulated by the concentration of extracellular potassium; as external potassium is raised, the voltage range of the channel opening shifts to more positive voltages. The inward rectification is mainly due t
   1544..2968    +  CDS            tdTomato: tdTomato is a basic (constitutively fluorescent) orange fluorescent protein published in 2004, derived from Discosoma sp.. It is reported to be a somewhat slowly-maturing tandem dimer with low acid sensitivity.
   2998..3586    +  misc_feature   WPRE: woodchuck hepatitis virus posttranscriptional regulatory element
   3594..3818    +  polyA_signal   bGH poly(A) signal: bovine growth hormone polyadenylation signal
   3820..3960    +  repeat_region  AAV2 ITR: inverted terminal repeat of adeno-associated virus serotype 2 inverted
   3965..4016    -  misc_feature   bom (fragment): basis of mobility region from pBR322
   4035..4490    +  rep_origin     f1 ori (sequence partly withheld): f1 bacteriophage origin of replication; arrow indicates direction of (+) strand synthesis
   4491..4540    -  misc_feature   bom (fragment): basis of mobility region from pBR322
   4642..4677    -  CDS            rop (fragment): Rop protein, which maintains plasmids at low copy number; rop
   4772..4876    +  promoter       AmpR promoter: bla
   4877..5737    +  CDS            AmpR: β-lactamase; bla; confers resistance to ampicillin, carbenicillin, and related antibiotics
   5908..6496    +  rep_origin     ori: high-copy-number ColE1/pMB1/pBR322/pUC origin of replication
>Addgene plasmid #153535 | AAV-Syn-Jaws-KGC-tdTomato-ER2 | addgene full sequence | sequence record 323757 | Addgene NGS Result
CCTGCAGGCAGCTGCGCGCTCGCTCGCTCACTGAGGCCGCCCGGGCGTCGGGCGACCTTTGGTCGCCCGG
CCTCAGTGAGCGAGCGAGCGCGCAGAGAGGGAGTGGCCAACTCCATCACTAGGGGTTCCTGTCGACGCTA
GACTGCAGAGGGCCCTGCGTATGAGTGCAAGTGGGTTTTAGGACCAGGATGAGGCGGGGTGGGGGTGCCT
ACCTGACGACCGACCCCGACCCACTGGACAAGCACCCAACCCCCATTCCCCAAATTGCGCATCCCCTATC
AGAGAGGGGGAGGGGAAACAGGATGCGGCGAGGCGCGTGCGCACTGCCAGCTTCAGCACCGCGGACAGTG
CCTTCGCCCCCGCCTGGCGGCGCGCGCCACCGCCGCCTCAGCACTGAAGGCGCGCTGACGTCACTCGCCG
GTCCCCCGCAAACTCCCCTTCCCGGCCACCTTGGTCGCGTCCGCGCCGCCGCCGGCCCAGCCGGACCGCA
CCACGCGAGGCGCGAGATAGGGGGGCACGGGCGCGACCATCTGCGCTGCGGCGCCGGCGACTCAGCGCTG
CCTCAGTCTGCGGTGGGCAGCGGAGGAGTCGTGTCGTGCCTGAGAGCGCAGTCGAATTCGCCGCCACCAT
GACCGCCGTGAGCACCACAGCCACTACCGTGCTGCAGGCCACACAGAGCGACGTGCTGCAGGAGATCCAG
TCCAACTTCCTGCTGAATAGCTCCATCTGGGTGAACATTGCTCTGGCCGGAGTGGTCATCCTGCTGTTTG
TGGCCATGGGGAGGGATCTGGAATCCCCTAGAGCTAAGCTGATCTGGGTGGCCACAATGCTGGTGCCACT
GGTGTCTATTTCTAGTTACGCTGGACTGGCCAGTGGGCTGACTGTGGGCTTCCTGCAGATGCCACCTGGA
CACGCTCTGGCCGGACAGGAGGTGCTGAGCCCATGGGGCCGGTATCTGACATGGACTTTCTCCACTCCCA
TGATCCTGCTGGCTCTGGGACTGCTGGCCGACACCGATATTGCCAGCCTGTTCACCGCCATCACAATGGA
CATTGGCATGTGCGTGACAGGACTGGCCGCTGCCCTGATCACTAGCTCCCATCTGCTGCGCTGGGTGTTC
TACGGAATTTCTTGTGCTTTCTTTGTGGCCGTGCTGTATGTGCTGCTGGTGCAGTGGCCAGCTGATGCTG
AGGCTGCTGGGACCAGTGAAATCTTTGGCACTCTGAGGATTCTGACCGTGGTGCTGTGGCTGGGGTACCC
TATCCTGTTCGCTCTGGGCTCTGAGGGAGTGGCCCTGCTGAGTGTGGGAGTGACCAGCTGGGGATACTCC
GGACTGGACATCCTGGCTAAATACGTGTTCGCCTTTCTGCTGCTGAGATGGGTGGCTGCCAATGAAGGCA
CAGTGTCTGGGAGTGGAATGGGAATCGGGTCCGGAGGAGCTGCTCCAGCCGACGATCGACCGGTAGTAAA
ATCCAGAATTACTTCTGAAGGGGAGTATATCCCTCTGGATCAAATAGACATCAATGTTGCACCTGCAGGG
GCAGTGAGTAAGGGCGAGGAAGTGATCAAAGAGTTCATGCGGTTTAAGGTGAGAATGGAAGGAAGCATGA
ACGGCCACGAGTTCGAAATTGAGGGAGAAGGAGAGGGACGGCCCTACGAGGGCACCCAGACAGCCAAGCT
GAAAGTGACAAAGGGCGGGCCTCTGCCATTCGCTTGGGACATCCTGAGCCCACAGTTTATGTACGGCTCC
AAGGCCTATGTGAAACATCCAGCTGACATTCCCGATTATAAGAAACTGAGCTTCCCCGAGGGGTTTAAGT
GGGAAAGAGTGATGAACTTCGAGGACGGAGGCCTGGTGACTGTGACCCAGGACAGCTCCCTGCAGGATGG
GACCCTGATCTACAAGGTGAAAATGAGAGGGACAAATTTTCCCCCTGATGGACCTGTGATGCAGAAGAAA
ACTATGGGATGGGAGGCCTCCACCGAAAGGCTGTATCCACGCGACGGGGTGCTGAAAGGAGAAATCCACC
AGGCTCTGAAGCTGAAAGATGGGGGACATTACCTGGTGGAGTTCAAGACAATCTACATGGCCAAGAAACC
TGTGCAGCTGCCAGGCTACTATTACGTGGACACAAAACTGGATATCACTTCACACAACGAGGACTACACT
ATTGTGGAGCAGTATGAACGGAGCGAGGGGAGACACCATCTGTTCCTGGGCCATGGGACTGGAAGTACCG
GCTCAGGGTCTAGTGGAACCGCCTCAAGCGAGGATAACAATATGGCTGTGATCAAAGAGTTCATGAGGTT
TAAGGTGCGCATGGAGGGCAGCATGAATGGGCACGAATTTGAGATTGAAGGAGAGGGCGAAGGGAGGCCT
TACGAGGGCACACAGACTGCCAAGCTGAAAGTGACCAAGGGAGGACCACTGCCTTTCGCTTGGGATATCC
TGTCTCCTCAGTTTATGTACGGAAGTAAGGCCTATGTCAAGCATCCCGCTGACATTCCTGATTACAAGAA
ACTGTCTTTCCCAGAGGGCTTTAAGTGGGAGAGAGTGATGAATTTTGAAGATGGAGGCCTGGTGACCGTG
ACACAGGACTCCTCTCTGCAGGATGGCACTCTGATCTACAAAGTCAAAATGCGCGGCACCAATTTTCCAC
CCGATGGGCCCGTGATGCAGAAGAAAACAATGGGGTGGGAGGCCAGCACTGAACGGCTGTATCCTAGAGA
CGGAGTGCTGAAGGGCGAAATCCACCAGGCCCTGAAGCTGAAAGACGGCGGCCACTACCTGGTGGAGTTC
AAAACCATCTACATGGCCAAGAAACCAGTGCAGCTGCCCGGCTATTACTATGTGGACACCAAGCTGGATA
TCACATCCCACAATGAAGACTACACCATTGTGGAACAGTATGAGAGGTCTGAAGGACGCCACCATCTGTT
TCTGTACGGCATGGATGAGCTGTATAAGTTCTGCTACGAGAATGAAGTGTAATCCGGAATCAACCTCTGG
ATTACAAAATTTGTGAAAGATTGACTGGTATTCTTAACTATGTTGCTCCTTTTACGCTATGTGGATACGC
TGCTTTAATGCCTTTGTATCATGCTATTGCTTCCCGTATGGCTTTCATTTTCTCCTCCTTGTATAAATCC
TGGTTGCTGTCTCTTTATGAGGAGTTGTGGCCCGTTGTCAGGCAACGTGGCGTGGTGTGCACTGTGTTTG
CTGACGCAACCCCCACTGGTTGGGGCATTGCCACCACCTGTCAGCTCCTTTCCGGGACTTTCGCTTTCCC
CCTCCCTATTGCCACGGCGGAACTCATCGCCGCCTGCCTTGCCCGCTGCTGGACAGGGGCTCGGCTGTTG
GGCACTGACAATTCCGTGGTGTTGTCGGGGAAGCTGACGTCCTTTCCATGGCTGCTCGCCTGTGTTGCCA
CCTGGATTCTGCGCGGGACGTCCTTCTGCTACGTCCCTTCGGCCCTCAATCCAGCGGACCTTCCTTCCCG
CGGCCTGCTGCCGGCTCTGCGGCCTCTTCCGCGTCTTCGCCTTCGCCCTCAGACGAGTCGGATCTCCCTT
TGGGCCGCCTCCCCGCCTGGATCCTGTGCCTTCTAGTTGCCAGCCATCTGTTGTTTGCCCCTCCCCCGTG
CCTTCCTTGACCCTGGAAGGTGCCACTCCCACTGTCCTTTCCTAATAAAATGAGGAAATTGCATCGCATT
GTCTGAGTAGGTGTCATTCTATTCTGGGGGGTGGGGTGGGGCAGGACAGCAAGGGGGAGGATTGGGAAGA
CAATAGCAGGCATGCTGGGGATGCGGTGGGCTCTATGGCAGGAACCCCTAGTGATGGAGTTGGCCACTCC
CTCTCTGCGCGCTCGCTCGCTCACTGAGGCCGGGCGACCAAAGGTCGCCCGACGCCCGGGCTTTGCCCGG
GCGGCCTCAGTGAGCGAGCGAGCGCGCAGCTGCCTGCAGGGGCGCCTGATGCGGTATTTTCTCCTTACGC
ATCTGTGCGGTATTTCACACCGCATA
[95 nt withheld, positions 4017-4111]
T
[46 nt withheld, positions 4113-4158]
C
[141 nt withheld, positions 4160-4300]
CCTTTGACGTTGGAGTCCACGTTCTTT
[37 nt withheld, positions 4328-4364]
ACTCTATCTCGGGCTATTCTTTTGATTTATAAGGGATTTTGCCGATTTCGGTCTATTGGTTAAAAAATGA
GCTGATTTAACAAAAATTTAACGCGAATTTTAACAAAATATTAACGTTTACAATTTTATGGTGCACTCTC
AGTACAATCTGCTCTGATGCCGCATAGTTAAGCCAGCCCCGACACCCGCCAACACCCGCTGACGCGCCCT
GACGGGCTTGTCTGCTCCCGGCATCCGCTTACAGACAAGCTGTGACCGTCTCCGGGAGCTGCATGTGTCA
GAGGTTTTCACCGTCATCACCGAAACGCGCGAGACGAAAGGGCCTCGTGATACGCCTATTTTTATAGGTT
AATGTCATGATAATAATGGTTTCTTAGACGTCAGGTGGCACTTTTCGGGGAAATGTGCGCGGAACCCCTA
TTTGTTTATTTTTCTAAATACATTCAAATATGTATCCGCTCATGAGACAATAACCCTGATAAATGCTTCA
ATAATATTGAAAAAGGAAGAGTATGAGTATTCAACATTTCCGTGTCGCCCTTATTCCCTTTTTTGCGGCA
TTTTGCCTTCCTGTTTTTGCTCACCCAGAAACGCTGGTGAAAGTAAAAGATGCTGAAGATCAGTTGGGTG
CACGAGTGGGTTACATCGAACTGGATCTCAACAGCGGTAAGATCCTTGAGAGTTTTCGCCCCGAAGAACG
TTTTCCAATGATGAGCACTTTTAAAGTTCTGCTATGTGGCGCGGTATTATCCCGTATTGACGCCGGGCAA
GAGCAACTCGGTCGCCGCATACACTATTCTCAGAATGACTTGGTTGAGTACTCACCAGTCACAGAAAAGC
ATCTTACGGATGGCATGACAGTAAGAGAATTATGCAGTGCTGCCATAACCATGAGTGATAACACTGCGGC
CAACTTACTTCTGACAACGATCGGAGGACCGAAGGAGCTAACCGCTTTTTTGCACAACATGGGGGATCAT
GTAACTCGCCTTGATCGTTGGGAACCGGAGCTGAATGAAGCCATACCAAACGACGAGCGTGACACCACGA
TGCCTGTAGCAATGGCAACAACGTTGCGCAAACTATTAACTGGCGAACTACTTACTCTAGCTTCCCGGCA
ACAATTAATAGACTGGATGGAGGCGGATAAAGTTGCAGGACCACTTCTGCGCTCGGCCCTTCCGGCTGGC
TGGTTTATTGCTGATAAATCTGGAGCCGGTGAGCGTGGGTCTCGCGGTATCATTGCAGCACTGGGGCCAG
ATGGTAAGCCCTCCCGTATCGTAGTTATCTACACGACGGGGAGTCAGGCAACTATGGATGAACGAAATAG
ACAGATCGCTGAGATAGGTGCCTCACTGATTAAGCATTGGTAACTGTCAGACCAAGTTTACTCATATATA
CTTTAGATTGATTTAAAACTTCATTTTTAATTTAAAAGGATCTAGGTGAAGATCCTTTTTGATAATCTCA
TGACCAAAATCCCTTAACGTGAGTTTTCGTTCCACTGAGCGTCAGACCCCGTAGAAAAGATCAAAGGATC
TTCTTGAGATCCTTTTTTTCTGCGCGTAATCTGCTGCTTGCAAACAAAAAAACCACCGCTACCAGCGGTG
GTTTGTTTGCCGGATCAAGAGCTACCAACTCTTTTTCCGAAGGTAACTGGCTTCAGCAGAGCGCAGATAC
CAAATACTGTTCTTCTAGTGTAGCCGTAGTTAGGCCACCACTTCAAGAACTCTGTAGCACCGCCTACATA
CCTCGCTCTGCTAATCCTGTTACCAGTGGCTGCTGCCAGTGGCGATAAGTCGTGTCTTACCGGGTTGGAC
TCAAGACGATAGTTACCGGATAAGGCGCAGCGGTCGGGCTGAACGGGGGGTTCGTGCACACAGCCCAGCT
TGGAGCGAACGACCTACACCGAACTGAGATACCTACAGCGTGAGCTATGAGAAAGCGCCACGCTTCCCGA
AGGGAGAAAGGCGGACAGGTATCCGGTAAGCGGCAGGGTCGGAACAGGAGAGCGCACGAGGGAGCTTCCA
GGGGGAAACGCCTGGTATCTTTATAGTCCTGTCGGGTTTCGCCACCTCTGACTTGAGCGTCGATTTTTGT
GATGCTCGTCAGGGGGGCGGAGCCTATGGAAAAACGCCAGCAACGCGGCCTTTTTACGGTTCCTGGCCTT
TTGCTGGCCTTTTGCTCACATGT
